Addgene plasmid #125933: 131_pAAV-ProB13-CatCh-GFP-WPRE
Purpose: Targeting expression to neuronal and glial cell types in mice, non-human primates, and human retina
Depositing lab: Botond Roska. Depositing organization: Friedrich Miescher Institute for Biomedical Research. Publication: Targeting neuronal and glial cell types with synthetic promoter AAVs in mice, non-human primates and humans. Juttner J, Szabo A, Gross-Scherf B, Morikawa RK, Rompani SB, Hantz P, Szikra T, Esposti F, Cowan CS, Bharioke A, Patino-Alvarez CP, Keles O, Kusnyerik A, Azoulay T, Hartl D, Krebs AR, Schubeler D, Hajdu RI, Lukats A, Nemeth J, Nagy ZZ, Wu KC, Wu RH, Xiang L, Fang XL, Jin ZB, Goldblum D, Hasler PW, Scholl HPN, Krol J, Roska B. Nat Neurosci. 2019 Jul 8. pii: 10.1038/s41593-019-0431-2. doi: 10.1038/s41593-019-0431-2. PubMed 31285614.
Backbone
  Vector backbone: pAAV
  Vector type: AAV
Growth in bacteria
  Bacterial resistance: Ampicillin, 100 μg/mL
  Growth temperature: 37°C
  Growth strain: NEB Stable
  Copy number: High Copy
Gene/Insert
  Gene/Insert name: CatCh-GFP (alt name: ChR2(L132C)-EGFP)
  Species: Synthetic
  Promoter: ProB13
  Cloning method: Restriction Enzyme; 5′ cloning site Unknown (unknown if destroyed); 3′ cloning site Unknown (unknown if destroyed)
Terms and licenses: Academic/Nonprofit Terms; Industry Terms: Not Available to Industry
Depositor comments: Please visit https://www.biorxiv.org/content/early/2018/10/04/434720.full.pdf for BioRxiv preprint
How to cite: 131_pAAV-ProB13-CatCh-GFP-WPRE was a gift from Botond Roska (Addgene plasmid # 125933 ; http://n2t.net/addgene:125933 ; RRID:Addgene_125933)
