[The description below was written by a language model from this plasmid's Addgene catalogue record and pLannotate feature annotations shown in this document.]
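Description:
131_pAAV-ProB13-CatCh-GFP-WPRE is an adeno-associated virus transfer plasmid (about 7.0 kb) built on a pAAV backbone and intended for packaging into recombinant AAV for delivery to the retina. In bacteria it is maintained through a high-copy ColE1/pUC-type origin and selected with ampicillin via the β-lactamase gene and its own promoter. An f1 phage origin is also present. The annotation detects a complete AAV2 inverted terminal repeat downstream of the expression cassette, but only two short ITR fragments at the upstream end. This may reflect the difficulty of sequencing and annotating these repeats, or a partly truncated left ITR. The record does not resolve which. The ITRs are the cis elements needed for replication and encapsidation of the vector genome.

Between the ITRs, the synthetic promoter ProB13 drives CatCh-GFP, a fusion of the L132C variant of channelrhodopsin-2, a blue-light-gated cation channel from Chlamydomonas reinhardtii, to EGFP. ProB13 is not called as a feature, but the unannotated stretch between the left ITR fragments and the ChR2 coding sequence is where it would be expected to lie. The fusion is followed by a WPRE, which enhances transcript stability and expression, and a human growth hormone polyadenylation signal. The design pairs an optogenetic actuator with a fluorescent readout, so transduced cells can be both visualised and light-activated. According to the record, the plasmid belongs to a collection of synthetic-promoter AAVs for targeting expression to neuronal and glial cell types in mouse, non-human primate and human retina. The specific cell type addressed by ProB13 is not stated.
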