Features (pLannotate 1.2.2; 15 found; start..end, strand, type, name):
     12..39      +  repeat_region  AAV2 ITR (fragment): inverted terminal repeat of adeno-associated virus serotype 2 inverted
     68..95      +  repeat_region  AAV2 ITR (fragment): inverted terminal repeat of adeno-associated virus serotype 2 inverted
   1454..2379    +  CDS            ChR2 (fragment): N-terminal fragment of channelrhodopsin-2 from the alga Chlamydomonas reinhardtii (Nagel et al., 2003) blue light-activated cation channel
   2384..3100    +  CDS            EGFP: EGFP is a basic (constitutively fluorescent) green fluorescent protein published in 1996, derived from Aequorea victoria. It is reported to be a rapidly-maturing weak dimer with moderate acid sensitivity.
   3107..3131    +  misc_feature   MCS (fragment): pBluescript multiple cloning site
   3131..3719    +  misc_feature   WPRE: woodchuck hepatitis virus posttranscriptional regulatory element
   3751..4227    +  polyA_signal   hGH poly(A) signal: human growth hormone polyadenylation signal
   4267..4407    +  repeat_region  AAV2 ITR: inverted terminal repeat of adeno-associated virus serotype 2 inverted
   4412..4463    -  misc_feature   bom (fragment): basis of mobility region from pBR322
   4482..4937    +  rep_origin     f1 ori (sequence partly withheld): f1 bacteriophage origin of replication; arrow indicates direction of (+) strand synthesis
   4938..4987    -  misc_feature   bom (fragment): basis of mobility region from pBR322
   5089..5124    -  CDS            rop (fragment): Rop protein, which maintains plasmids at low copy number; rop
   5219..5323    +  promoter       AmpR promoter: bla
   5324..6184    +  CDS            AmpR: β-lactamase; bla; confers resistance to ampicillin, carbenicillin, and related antibiotics
   6355..6943    +  rep_origin     ori: high-copy-number ColE1/pMB1/pBR322/pUC origin of replication
>Addgene plasmid #125933 | 131_pAAV-ProB13-CatCh-GFP-WPRE | addgene full sequence | sequence record 258133 | Addgene NGS Result
CCTGCAGGCAGCTGCGCGCTCGCTCGCTCACTGAGGCCGCCCGGGCGTCGGGCGACCTTTGGTCGCCCGG
CCTCAGTGAGCGAGCGAGCGCGCAGAGAGGGAGTGGCCAACTCCATCACTAGGGGTTCCTGCGGCCGCAC
GCGTGCAGGGCTATAAAGCCCCCTCCCCCAGGCCAGTGGGAGGAGCTGGGTGGGGCATCCCCCTCCCCAC
ACAGCGGGGCCACCCACCTATACAAGGCTGAGTCACGTCAGAACCACGGACAGCGAGCTGGCGCCAATCA
CCAGCCCTTTACCGTGCCCTGGGGACCCACTTCCTTCGGTGTCACGGTCCATTAGCTGTCTTTAAGACAA
GCTGAATTCCAGAAGTTCCTTGAGCAGCAGCATCTTCAGACGCAGCCTGAACTCAAAATTCTATCCTAAT
CAGCTCTTCTTGTTAAGGTTCGGACAGCTTATTTTGTTAACTGCATATATAAAAACGAGCAGAAGGCCAG
TCACCTCTGTTGGTGGGGGAGGAGACTTTGGCACCCAGACCCTCCCCTTCCTACTTCAGGAATGGGTACC
TGGAAAACCATCAAAATAATTGGACTTCTTAAAAATTGGATTGTGTGAGTGAAAGGTGTTTATCAGAAGC
GGATGACTCCGGATCTTATCATCCTGGAGGACTGCACAGAATAGTTAATATGTTCCTTGAGGGACTAGGA
TGCTGACGTCTTTTACTGATACCGGATCATTACGTGACTGGGGGAGAAAAAAAAGGAAGTCATATCATGA
ATAAAAATCGGAGTGCAACAGTGCAACCAAAATATTCTGTACTTGAAGGCAGAAAGATGTTGACAAAGAG
GCACACAAAGGTCAGACACCAGCCTCTCTGTCTTAAATCTAGAGGTAGCAGACACATGGCTCTCAGCAAA
CCCAAAGGGCTTCAGCATCCTTTCTCCTGCAGCCAGCCAGACTCATTAGATATTTACTGAAAATCCTTAT
AATTCTTTCCTTTAAAACACAAAACGACTTCCATGTTTAGTAGCCTATTTGAAAAAGCATATGCAAGGAA
TTGAGAGATCAAAATTAAAATTATTAATAGGAGATCTTGAGCAGGGAGCCATCCTCCTAGACAGACTCTG
CTCTGTGGACAGCACCACAGGGGCGTTGGCTCTGACCCATCTCGGAGGGTTCAGCACTGAAAATTCTCAT
CCCCCTAGCAACCAAACTAGATCCATCAAAGAGCAGGACCTGGCAGCCGAGCTGGGAGAGACTAATAGCC
TGGAAGGAAGGCGGGGCCTGGAGGTGTGAATCTTAAATTTTCAACTTGTGCAGGGAAAAGGGTTCCTCAT
TTTATTTTTAGTTAAAATGAATGTGATCTTTTTCCTAGTGGACCAGAAAAGAAACCAAATCACAGTATAG
GCATTATTTAAACTTAGGCTTGGAAAAAGCTGAGCATGTGTGGATCCGCCACCATGGATTATGGAGGCGC
CCTGAGTGCCGTTGGGCGCGAGCTGCTATTTGTAACGAACCCAGTAGTCGTCAATGGCTCTGTACTTGTG
CCTGAGGACCAGTGTTACTGCGCGGGCTGGATTGAGTCGCGTGGCACAAACGGTGCCCAAACGGCGTCGA
ACGTGCTGCAATGGCTTGCTGCTGGCTTCTCCATCCTACTGCTTATGTTTTACGCCTACCAAACATGGAA
GTCAACCTGCGGCTGGGAGGAGATCTATGTGTGCGCTATCGAGATGGTCAAGGTGATTCTCGAGTTCTTC
TTCGAGTTTAAGAACCCGTCCATGCTGTATCTAGCCACAGGCCACCGCGTCCAGTGGTTGCGTTACGCCG
AGTGGCTTCTCACCTGCCCGGTCATTTGCATTCACCTGTCAAACCTGACGGGCTTGTCCAACGACTACAG
CAGGCGCACCATGGGTCTGCTTGTGTCTGATATTGGCACAATTGTGTGGGGCGCCACTTCCGCCATGGCC
ACCGGATACGTCAAGGTCATCTTCTTCTGCCTGGGTCTGTGTTATGGTGCTAACACGTTCTTTCACGCTG
CCAAGGCCTACATCGAGGGTTACCACACCGTGCCGAAGGGCCGGTGTCGCCAGGTGGTGACTGGCATGGC
TTGGCTCTTCTTCGTATCATGGGGTATGTTCCCCATCCTGTTCATCCTCGGCCCCGAGGGCTTCGGCGTC
CTGAGCGTGTACGGCTCCACCGTCGGCCACACCATCATTGACCTGATGTCGAAGAACTGCTGGGGTCTGC
TCGGCCACTACCTGCGCGTGCTGATCCACGAGCATATCCTCATCCACGGCGACATTCGCAAGACCACCAA
ATTGAACATTGGTGGCACTGAGATTGAGGTCGAGACGCTGGTGGAGGACGAGGCCGAGGCTGGCGCGGTA
CCCATGGTGAGCAAGGGCGAGGAGCTGTTCACCGGGGTGGTGCCCATCCTGGTCGAGCTGGACGGCGACG
TAAACGGCCACAAGTTCAGCGTGTCCGGCGAGGGCGAGGGCGATGCCACCTACGGCAAGCTGACCCTGAA
GTTCATCTGCACCACCGGCAAGCTGCCCGTGCCCTGGCCCACCCTCGTGACCACCCTGACCTACGGCGTG
CAGTGCTTCAGCCGCTACCCCGACCACATGAAGCAGCACGACTTCTTCAAGTCCGCCATGCCCGAAGGCT
ACGTCCAGGAGCGCACCATCTTCTTCAAGGACGACGGCAACTACAAGACCCGCGCCGAGGTGAAGTTCGA
GGGCGACACCCTGGTGAACCGCATCGAGCTGAAGGGCATCGACTTCAAGGAGGACGGCAACATCCTGGGG
CACAAGCTGGAGTACAACTACAACAGCCACAACGTCTATATCATGGCCGACAAGCAGAAGAACGGCATCA
AGGTGAACTTCAAGATCCGCCACAACATCGAGGACGGCAGCGTGCAGCTCGCCGACCACTACCAGCAGAA
CACCCCCATCGGCGACGGCCCCGTGCTGCTGCCCGACAACCACTACCTGAGCACCCAGTCCGCCCTGAGC
AAAGACCCCAACGAGAAGCGCGATCACATGGTCCTGCTGGAGTTCGTGACCGCCGCCGGGATCACTCTCG
GCATGGACGAGCTGTACAAGTGATAAGAATTCGATATCAAGCTTATCGATAATCAACCTCTGGATTACAA
AATTTGTGAAAGATTGACTGGTATTCTTAACTATGTTGCTCCTTTTACGCTATGTGGATACGCTGCTTTA
ATGCCTTTGTATCATGCTATTGCTTCCCGTATGGCTTTCATTTTCTCCTCCTTGTATAAATCCTGGTTGC
TGTCTCTTTATGAGGAGTTGTGGCCCGTTGTCAGGCAACGTGGCGTGGTGTGCACTGTGTTTGCTGACGC
AACCCCCACTGGTTGGGGCATTGCCACCACCTGTCAGCTCCTTTCCGGGACTTTCGCTTTCCCCCTCCCT
ATTGCCACGGCGGAACTCATCGCCGCCTGCCTTGCCCGCTGCTGGACAGGGGCTCGGCTGTTGGGCACTG
ACAATTCCGTGGTGTTGTCGGGGAAATCATCGTCCTTTCCTTGGCTGCTCGCCTATGTTGCCACCTGGAT
TCTGCGCGGGACGTCCTTCTGCTACGTCCCTTCGGCCCTCAATCCAGCGGACCTTCCTTCCCGCGGCCTG
CTGCCGGCTCTGCGGCCTCTTCCGCGTCTTCGCCTTCGCCCTCAGACGAGTCGGATCTCCCTTTGGGCCG
CCTCCCCGCATCGATACCGAGCGCTGCTCGAGAGATCTACGGGTGGCATCCCTGTGACCCCTCCCCAGTG
CCTCTCCTGGCCCTGGAAGTTGCCACTCCAGTGCCCACCAGCCTTGTCCTAATAAAATTAAGTTGCATCA
TTTTGTCTGACTAGGTGTCCTTCTATAATATTATGGGGTGGAGGGGGGTGGTATGGAGCAAGGGGCAAGT
TGGGAAGACAACCTGTAGGGCCTGCGGGGTCTATTGGGAACCAAGCTGGAGTGCAGTGGCACAATCTTGG
CTCACTGCAATCTCCGCCTCCTGGGTTCAAGCGATTCTCCTGCCTCAGCCTCCCGAGTTGTTGGGATTCC
AGGCATGCATGACCAGGCTCAGCTAATTTTTGTTTTTTTGGTAGAGACGGGGTTTCACCATATTGGCCAG
GCTGGTCTCCAACTCCTAATCTCAGGTGATCTACCCACCTTGGCCTCCCAAATTGCTGGGATTACAGGCG
TGAACCACTGCTCCCTTCCCTGTCCTTCTGATTTTGTAGGTAACCACGTGCGGACCGAGCGGCCGCAGGA
ACCCCTAGTGATGGAGTTGGCCACTCCCTCTCTGCGCGCTCGCTCGCTCACTGAGGCCGGGCGACCAAAG
GTCGCCCGACGCCCGGGCTTTGCCCGGGCGGCCTCAGTGAGCGAGCGAGCGCGCAGCTGCCTGCAGGGGC
GCCTGATGCGGTATTTTCTCCTTACGCATCTGTGCGGTATTTCACACCGCATA
[95 nt withheld, positions 4464-4558]
T
[46 nt withheld, positions 4560-4605]
C
[141 nt withheld, positions 4607-4747]
CCTTTGACGTTGGAGTCCACGTTCTTT
[37 nt withheld, positions 4775-4811]
ACTCTATCTCGGGCTATTCTTTTGATTTATAAGGGATTTTGCCGATTTCGGTCTATTGGTTAAAAAATGA
GCTGATTTAACAAAAATTTAACGCGAATTTTAACAAAATATTAACGTTTACAATTTTATGGTGCACTCTC
AGTACAATCTGCTCTGATGCCGCATAGTTAAGCCAGCCCCGACACCCGCCAACACCCGCTGACGCGCCCT
GACGGGCTTGTCTGCTCCCGGCATCCGCTTACAGACAAGCTGTGACCGTCTCCGGGAGCTGCATGTGTCA
GAGGTTTTCACCGTCATCACCGAAACGCGCGAGACGAAAGGGCCTCGTGATACGCCTATTTTTATAGGTT
AATGTCATGATAATAATGGTTTCTTAGACGTCAGGTGGCACTTTTCGGGGAAATGTGCGCGGAACCCCTA
TTTGTTTATTTTTCTAAATACATTCAAATATGTATCCGCTCATGAGACAATAACCCTGATAAATGCTTCA
ATAATATTGAAAAAGGAAGAGTATGAGTATTCAACATTTCCGTGTCGCCCTTATTCCCTTTTTTGCGGCA
TTTTGCCTTCCTGTTTTTGCTCACCCAGAAACGCTGGTGAAAGTAAAAGATGCTGAAGATCAGTTGGGTG
CACGAGTGGGTTACATCGAACTGGATCTCAACAGCGGTAAGATCCTTGAGAGTTTTCGCCCCGAAGAACG
TTTTCCAATGATGAGCACTTTTAAAGTTCTGCTATGTGGCGCGGTATTATCCCGTATTGACGCCGGGCAA
GAGCAACTCGGTCGCCGCATACACTATTCTCAGAATGACTTGGTTGAGTACTCACCAGTCACAGAAAAGC
ATCTTACGGATGGCATGACAGTAAGAGAATTATGCAGTGCTGCCATAACCATGAGTGATAACACTGCGGC
CAACTTACTTCTGACAACGATCGGAGGACCGAAGGAGCTAACCGCTTTTTTGCACAACATGGGGGATCAT
GTAACTCGCCTTGATCGTTGGGAACCGGAGCTGAATGAAGCCATACCAAACGACGAGCGTGACACCACGA
TGCCTGTAGCAATGGCAACAACGTTGCGCAAACTATTAACTGGCGAACTACTTACTCTAGCTTCCCGGCA
ACAATTAATAGACTGGATGGAGGCGGATAAAGTTGCAGGACCACTTCTGCGCTCGGCCCTTCCGGCTGGC
TGGTTTATTGCTGATAAATCTGGAGCCGGTGAGCGTGGGTCTCGCGGTATCATTGCAGCACTGGGGCCAG
ATGGTAAGCCCTCCCGTATCGTAGTTATCTACACGACGGGGAGTCAGGCAACTATGGATGAACGAAATAG
ACAGATCGCTGAGATAGGTGCCTCACTGATTAAGCATTGGTAACTGTCAGACCAAGTTTACTCATATATA
CTTTAGATTGATTTAAAACTTCATTTTTAATTTAAAAGGATCTAGGTGAAGATCCTTTTTGATAATCTCA
TGACCAAAATCCCTTAACGTGAGTTTTCGTTCCACTGAGCGTCAGACCCCGTAGAAAAGATCAAAGGATC
TTCTTGAGATCCTTTTTTTCTGCGCGTAATCTGCTGCTTGCAAACAAAAAAACCACCGCTACCAGCGGTG
GTTTGTTTGCCGGATCAAGAGCTACCAACTCTTTTTCCGAAGGTAACTGGCTTCAGCAGAGCGCAGATAC
CAAATACTGTTCTTCTAGTGTAGCCGTAGTTAGGCCACCACTTCAAGAACTCTGTAGCACCGCCTACATA
CCTCGCTCTGCTAATCCTGTTACCAGTGGCTGCTGCCAGTGGCGATAAGTCGTGTCTTACCGGGTTGGAC
TCAAGACGATAGTTACCGGATAAGGCGCAGCGGTCGGGCTGAACGGGGGGTTCGTGCACACAGCCCAGCT
TGGAGCGAACGACCTACACCGAACTGAGATACCTACAGCGTGAGCTATGAGAAAGCGCCACGCTTCCCGA
AGGGAGAAAGGCGGACAGGTATCCGGTAAGCGGCAGGGTCGGAACAGGAGAGCGCACGAGGGAGCTTCCA
GGGGGAAACGCCTGGTATCTTTATAGTCCTGTCGGGTTTCGCCACCTCTGACTTGAGCGTCGATTTTTGT
GATGCTCGTCAGGGGGGCGGAGCCTATGGAAAAACGCCAGCAACGCGGCCTTTTTACGGTTCCTGGCCTT
TTGCTGGCCTTTTGCTCACATGT
